Addgene plasmid #110565: EYFP-Talin1-FERM
Purpose: bacterial expresion of EYFP-tagged Talin 1
Depositing lab: Tina Izard. Depositing organization: UF Scripps Biomedical Research.
Backbone
  Vector backbone: pET15b
  Backbone manufacturer: Novagen
  Vector type: Bacterial Expression
Growth in bacteria
  Bacterial resistance: Ampicillin, 100 μg/mL
  Growth temperature: 37°C
  Growth strain: DH5alpha
  Copy number: High Copy
Gene/Insert
  Gene/Insert name: Talin 1 (alt name: TLN1)
  Species: M. musculus (mouse)
  Insert size (bp): 1953
  Entrez Gene: Tln1 (a.k.a. Tln)
  Promoter: T7
  Tag / fusion protein: (His)6 (N terminal on backbone)
  Cloning method: Gibson Cloning
  Sequencing primers: 5′ unknown
Terms and licenses: Academic/Nonprofit Terms; Industry Terms: Not Available to Industry
How to cite: EYFP-Talin1-FERM was a gift from Tina Izard (Addgene plasmid # 110565 ; http://n2t.net/addgene:110565 ; RRID:Addgene_110565)
