[The description below was written by a language model from this plasmid's Addgene catalogue record and pLannotate feature annotations shown in this document.]
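Description:
EYFP-Talin1-FERM is a bacterial expression plasmid built on the Novagen pET15b backbone for producing a fluorescently tagged fragment of mouse talin 1 (Tln1) in E. coli. It replicates from a ColE1/pMB1-type origin and is selected with ampicillin through the bla (AmpR) gene. The backbone also retains the pBR322-derived bom and rop elements, along with disrupted remnants of the tetracycline resistance gene and its promoter, which are non-functional leftovers. The catalogue lists the plasmid as high copy, although rop is normally associated with reduced copy number.

The expression cassette is driven by a T7 promoter followed by a lac operator, and the plasmid carries its own lacI gene. Transcription therefore depends on a host that supplies T7 RNA polymerase, and is repressed until relieved by IPTG. A T7 gene 10 ribosome binding site precedes the open reading frame, which encodes an N-terminal His6 tag (annotated as a short tag fragment), a thrombin cleavage site, EYFP, a short linker, and then about 1.2 kb of the Tln1 coding sequence. The plasmid name indicates that this portion is the FERM (head) domain rather than full-length talin. The recorded insert size of 1,953 bp is consistent with EYFP plus the talin fragment. A T7 terminator closes the cassette, and the small "SET1" hit just upstream of it is probably backbone sequence rather than an intended tag.

The His tag allows affinity purification and the thrombin site allows its removal, leaving an EYFP-labelled talin fragment. The record states only bacterial expression as the purpose. The depositor and sequencing-derived records differ by three nucleotides in length, within the bom region, and are otherwise annotated identically.
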