Features (pLannotate 1.2.2; 22 found; start..end, strand, type, name):
    104..208     +  promoter       AmpR promoter: bla
    209..1069    +  CDS            AmpR: β-lactamase; bla; confers resistance to ampicillin, carbenicillin, and related antibiotics
   1240..1828    +  rep_origin     ori: high-copy-number ColE1/pMB1/pBR322/pUC origin of replication
   2014..2156    -  misc_feature   bom: basis of mobility region from pBR322
   2258..2449    -  CDS            rop: Rop protein, which maintains plasmids at low copy number; rop
   2466..2846    +  CDS            YPB1_ECOLX: Protein predicted: Swiss-Prot protein existence level 4. From Escherichia coli.
   3088..3712    -  CDS            TcR (fragment): tetracycline efflux protein; tet; confers resistance to tetracycline
   3727..3748    -  protein_bind   CAP binding site: CAP binding activates transcription in the presence of cAMP. E. coli catabolite activator protein
   3761..4843    -  CDS            lacI: lac repressor; lacI; The lac repressor binds to the lac operator to inhibit transcription in E. coli. This inhibition can be relieved by adding lactose or isopropyl-β-D-thiogalactopyranoside (IPTG).
   4844..4921    -  promoter       lacI promoter: lacI
   4929..5208    -  CDS            TcR (fragment): tetracycline efflux protein; tet; confers resistance to tetracycline
   5230..5248    +  promoter       T7 promoter: promoter for bacteriophage T7 RNA polymerase
   5249..5273    +  protein_bind   lac operator: The lac repressor binds to the lac operator to inhibit transcription in E. coli. This inhibition can be relieved by adding lactose or isopropyl-β-D-thiogalactopyranoside (IPTG). lac repressor encoded by lacI
   5288..5310    +  RBS            RBS: efficient ribosome binding site from bacteriophage T7 gene 10 (Olins and Rangwala, 1989)
   5329..5345    +  CDS            capTEV™ (fragment): composite tag for in vivo biotinylation, TEV protease cleavage, and 6xHis tagging
   5356..5373    +  CDS            thrombin site: thrombin recognition and cleavage site
   5377..6093    +  CDS            EYFP: EYFP is a basic (constitutively fluorescent) green/yellow fluorescent protein published in 1996, derived from Aequorea victoria. It is reported to be a very rapidly-maturing weak dimer with high acid sensitivity.
   6130..7329    +  CDS            Tln1 (fragment): TLN1_MOUSE - Also known as Tln. Experimental evidence at protein level: Swiss-Prot protein existence level 1. Probably involved in connections of major cytoskeletal structures to the plasma membrane. High molecular weight cytoskeletal protein concentrated at regions of cell-substratum contact and, in lymphocytes, at cell-cell contacts. From Mus musculus (Mouse).
   7345..7394    +  CDS            SET1 (fragment): solubility-enhancement tag derived from T7 phage gene 10B
   7402..7449    +  terminator     T7 terminator: transcription terminator for bacteriophage T7 RNA polymerase
   7472..7576    -  CDS            TcR (fragment): tetracycline efflux protein; tet; confers resistance to tetracycline
   7624..7652    -  promoter       tet promoter: E. coli promoter for tetracycline efflux protein gene
>Addgene plasmid #110565 | EYFP-Talin1-FERM | depositor full sequence | sequence record 207965 | EYFP-Talin1-FERM sequence 7661 bps
TTCTTGAAGACGAAAGGGCCTCGTGATACGCCTATTTTTATAGGTTAATGTCATGATAATAATGGTTTCT
TAGACGTCAGGTGGCACTTTTCGGGGAAATGTGCGCGGAACCCCTATTTGTTTATTTTTCTAAATACATT
CAAATATGTATCCGCTCATGAGACAATAACCCTGATAAATGCTTCAATAATATTGAAAAAGGAAGAGTAT
GAGTATTCAACATTTCCGTGTCGCCCTTATTCCCTTTTTTGCGGCATTTTGCCTTCCTGTTTTTGCTCAC
CCAGAAACGCTGGTGAAAGTAAAAGATGCTGAAGATCAGTTGGGTGCACGAGTGGGTTACATCGAACTGG
ATCTCAACAGCGGTAAGATCCTTGAGAGTTTTCGCCCCGAAGAACGTTTTCCAATGATGAGCACTTTTAA
AGTTCTGCTATGTGGCGCGGTATTATCCCGTGTTGACGCCGGGCAAGAGCAACTCGGTCGCCGCATACAC
TATTCTCAGAATGACTTGGTTGAGTACTCACCAGTCACAGAAAAGCATCTTACGGATGGCATGACAGTAA
GAGAATTATGCAGTGCTGCCATAACCATGAGTGATAACACTGCGGCCAACTTACTTCTGACAACGATCGG
AGGACCGAAGGAGCTAACCGCTTTTTTGCACAACATGGGGGATCATGTAACTCGCCTTGATCGTTGGGAA
CCGGAGCTGAATGAAGCCATACCAAACGACGAGCGTGACACCACGATGCCTGCAGCAATGGCAACAACGT
TGCGCAAACTATTAACTGGCGAACTACTTACTCTAGCTTCCCGGCAACAATTAATAGACTGGATGGAGGC
GGATAAAGTTGCAGGACCACTTCTGCGCTCGGCCCTTCCGGCTGGCTGGTTTATTGCTGATAAATCTGGA
GCCGGTGAGCGTGGGTCTCGCGGTATCATTGCAGCACTGGGGCCAGATGGTAAGCCCTCCCGTATCGTAG
TTATCTACACGACGGGGAGTCAGGCAACTATGGATGAACGAAATAGACAGATCGCTGAGATAGGTGCCTC
ACTGATTAAGCATTGGTAACTGTCAGACCAAGTTTACTCATATATACTTTAGATTGATTTAAAACTTCAT
TTTTAATTTAAAAGGATCTAGGTGAAGATCCTTTTTGATAATCTCATGACCAAAATCCCTTAACGTGAGT
TTTCGTTCCACTGAGCGTCAGACCCCGTAGAAAAGATCAAAGGATCTTCTTGAGATCCTTTTTTTCTGCG
CGTAATCTGCTGCTTGCAAACAAAAAAACCACCGCTACCAGCGGTGGTTTGTTTGCCGGATCAAGAGCTA
CCAACTCTTTTTCCGAAGGTAACTGGCTTCAGCAGAGCGCAGATACCAAATACTGTCCTTCTAGTGTAGC
CGTAGTTAGGCCACCACTTCAAGAACTCTGTAGCACCGCCTACATACCTCGCTCTGCTAATCCTGTTACC
AGTGGCTGCTGCCAGTGGCGATAAGTCGTGTCTTACCGGGTTGGACTCAAGACGATAGTTACCGGATAAG
GCGCAGCGGTCGGGCTGAACGGGGGGTTCGTGCACACAGCCCAGCTTGGAGCGAACGACCTACACCGAAC
TGAGATACCTACAGCGTGAGCTATGAGAAAGCGCCACGCTTCCCGAAGGGAGAAAGGCGGACAGGTATCC
GGTAAGCGGCAGGGTCGGAACAGGAGAGCGCACGAGGGAGCTTCCAGGGGGAAACGCCTGGTATCTTTAT
AGTCCTGTCGGGTTTCGCCACCTCTGACTTGAGCGTCGATTTTTGTGATGCTCGTCAGGGGGGCGGAGCC
TATGGAAAAACGCCAGCAACGCGGCCTTTTTACGGTTCCTGGCCTTTTGCTGGCCTTTTGCTCACATGTT
CTTTCCTGCGTTATCCCCTGATTCTGTGGATAACCGTATTACCGCCTTTGAGTGAGCTGATACCGCTCGC
CGCAGCCGAACGACCGAGCGCAGCGAGTCAGTGAGCGAGGAAGCGGAAGAGCGCCTGATGCGGTATTTTC
TCCTTACGCATCTGTGCGGTATTTCACACCGCATATATGGTGCACTCTCAGTACAATCTGCTCTGATGCC
GCATAGTTAAGCCAGTATACACTCCGCTATCGCTACGTGACTGGGTCATGGCTGCGCCCCGACACCCGCC
AACACCCGCTGACGCGCCCTGACGGGCTTGTCTGCTCCCGGCATCCGCTTACAGACAAGCTGTGACCGTC
TCCGGGAGCTGCATGTGTCAGAGGTTTTCACCGTCATCACCGAAACGCGCGAGGCAGCTGCGGTAAAGCT
CATCAGCGTGGTCGTGAAGCGATTCACAGATGTCTGCCTGTTCATCCGCGTCCAGCTCGTTGAGTTTCTC
CAGAAGCGTTAATGTCTGGCTTCTGATAAAGCGGGCCATGTTAAGGGCGGTTTTTTCCTGTTTGGTCACT
GATGCCTCCGTGTAAGGGGGATTTCTGTTCATGGGGGTAATGATACCGATGAAACGAGAGAGGATGCTCA
CGATACGGGTTACTGATGATGAACATGCCCGGTTACTGGAACGTTGTGAGGGTAAACAACTGGCGGTATG
GATGCGGCGGGACCAGAGAAAAATCACTCAGGGTCAATGCCAGCGCTTCGTTAATACAGATGTAGGTGTT
CCACAGGGTAGCCAGCAGCATCCTGCGATGCAGATCCGGAACATAATGGTGCAGGGCGCTGACTTCCGCG
TTTCCAGACTTTACGAAACACGGAAACCGAAGACCATTCATGTTGTTGCTCAGGTCGCAGACGTTTTGCA
GCAGCAGTCGCTTCACGTTCGCTCGCGTATCGGTGATTCATTCTGCTAACCAGTAAGGCAACCCCGCCAG
CCTAGCCGGGTCCTCAACGACAGGAGCACGATCATGCGCACCCGTGGCCAGGACCCAACGCTGCCCGAGA
TGCGCCGCGTGCGGCTGCTGGAGATGGCGGACGCGATGGATATGTTCTGCCAAGGGTTGGTTTGCGCATT
CACAGTTCTCCGCAAGAATTGATTGGCTCCAATTCTTGGAGTGGTGAATCCGTTAGCGAGGTGCCGCCGG
CTTCCATTCAGGTCGAGGTGGCCCGGCTCCATGCACCGCGACGCAACGCGGGGAGGCAGACAAGGTATAG
GGCGGCGCCTACAATCCATGCCAACCCGTTCCATGTGCTCGCCGAGGCGGCATAAATCGCCGTGACGATC
AGCGGTCCAGTGATCGAAGTTAGGCTGGTAAGAGCCGCGAGCGATCCTTGAAGCTGTCCCTGATGGTCGT
CATCTACCTGCCTGGACAGCATGGCCTGCAACGCGGGCATCCCGATGCCGCCGGAAGCGAGAAGAATCAT
AATGGGGAAGGCCATCCAGCCTCGCGTCGCGAACGCCAGCAAGACGTAGCCCAGCGCGTCGGCCGCCATG
CCGGCGATAATGGCCTGCTTCTCGCCGAAACGTTTGGTGGCGGGACCAGTGACGAAGGCTTGAGCGAGGG
CGTGCAAGATTCCGAATACCGCAAGCGACAGGCCGATCATCGTCGCGCTCCAGCGAAAGCGGTCCTCGCC
GAAAATGACCCAGAGCGCTGCCGGCACCTGTCCTACGAGTTGCATGATAAAGAAGACAGTCATAAGTGCG
GCGACGATAGTCATGCCCCGCGCCCACCGGAAGGAGCTGACTGGGTTGAAGGCTCTCAAGGGCATCGGTC
GAGATCCCGGTGCCTAATGAGTGAGCTAACTTACATTAATTGCGTTGCGCTCACTGCCCGCTTTCCAGTC
GGGAAACCTGTCGTGCCAGCTGCATTAATGAATCGGCCAACGCGCGGGGAGAGGCGGTTTGCGTATTGGG
CGCCAGGGTGGTTTTTCTTTTCACCAGTGAGACGGGCAACAGCTGATTGCCCTTCACCGCCTGGCCCTGA
GAGAGTTGCAGCAAGCGGTCCACGCTGGTTTGCCCCAGCAGGCGAAAATCCTGTTTGATGGTGGTTAACG
GCGGGATATAACATGAGCTGTCTTCGGTATCGTCGTATCCCACTACCGAGATATCCGCACCAACGCGCAG
CCCGGACTCGGTAATGGCGCGCATTGCGCCCAGCGCCATCTGATCGTTGGCAACCAGCATCGCAGTGGGA
ACGATGCCCTCATTCAGCATTTGCATGGTTTGTTGAAAACCGGACATGGCACTCCAGTCGCCTTCCCGTT
CCGCTATCGGCTGAATTTGATTGCGAGTGAGATATTTATGCCAGCCAGCCAGACGCAGACGCGCCGAGAC
AGAACTTAATGGGCCCGCTAACAGCGCGATTTGCTGGTGACCCAATGCGACCAGATGCTCCACGCCCAGT
CGCGTACCGTCTTCATGGGAGAAAATAATACTGTTGATGGGTGTCTGGTCAGAGACATCAAGAAATAACG
CCGGAACATTAGTGCAGGCAGCTTCCACAGCAATGGCATCCTGGTCATCCAGCGGATAGTTAATGATCAG
CCCACTGACGCGTTGCGCGAGAAGATTGTGCACCGCCGCTTTACAGGCTTCGACGCCGCTTCGTTCTACC
ATCGACACCACCACGCTGGCACCCAGTTGATCGGCGCGAGATTTAATCGCCGCGACAATTTGCGACGGCG
CGTGCAGGGCCAGACTGGAGGTGGCAACGCCAATCAGCAACGACTGTTTGCCCGCCAGTTGTTGTGCCAC
GCGGTTGGGAATGTAATTCAGCTCCGCCATCGCCGCTTCCACTTTTTCCCGCGTTTTCGCAGAAACGTGG
CTGGCCTGGTTCACCACGCGGGAAACGGTCTGATAAGAGACACCGGCATACTCTGCGACATCGTATAACG
TTACTGGTTTCACATTCACCACCCTGAATTGACTCTCTTCCGGGCGCTATCATGCCATACCGCGAAAGGT
TTTGCGCCATTCGATGGTGTCCGGGATCTCGACGCTCTCCCTTATGCGACTCCTGCATTAGGAAGCAGCC
CAGTAGTAGGTTGAGGCCGTTGAGCACCGCCGCCGCAAGGAATGGTGCATGCAAGGAGATGGCGCCCAAC
AGTCCCCCGGCCACGGGGCCTGCCACCATACCCACGCCGAAACAAGCGCTCATGAGCCCGAAGTGGCGAG
CCCGATCTTCCCCATCGGTGATGTCGGCGATATAGGCGCCAGCAACCGCACCTGTGGCGCCGGTGATGCC
GGCCACGATGCGTCCGGCGTAGAGGATCGAGATCTCGATCCCGCGAAATTAATACGACTCACTATAGGGG
AATTGTGAGCGGATAACAATTCCCCTCTAGAAATAATTTTGTTTAACTTTAAGAAGGAGATATACCATGG
GCAGCAGCCATCATCATCATCATCACAGCAGCGGCCTGGTGCCGCGCGGCAGCCATATGGTGAGCAAGGG
CGAGGAGCTGTTCACCGGGGTGGTGCCCATCCTGGTCGAGCTGGACGGCGACGTAAACGGCCACAAGTTC
AGCGTGTCCGGCGAGGGCGAGGGCGATGCCACCTACGGCAAGCTGACCCTGAAGTTCATCTGCACCACCG
GCAAGCTGCCCGTGCCCTGGCCCACCCTCGTGACCACCTTCGGCTACGGCCTGCAGTGCTTCGCCCGCTA
CCCCGACCACATGAAGCAGCACGACTTCTTCAAGTCCGCCATGCCCGAAGGCTACGTCCAGGAGCGCACC
ATCTTCTTCAAGGACGACGGCAACTACAAGACCCGCGCCGAGGTGAAGTTCGAGGGCGACACCCTGGTGA
ACCGCATCGAGCTGAAGGGCATCGACTTCAAGGAGGACGGCAACATCCTGGGGCACAAGCTGGAGTACAA
CTACAACAGCCACAACGTCTATATCATGGCCGACAAGCAGAAGAACGGCATCAAGGTGAACTTCAAGATC
CGCCACAACATCGAGGACGGCAGCGTGCAGCTCGCCGACCACTACCAGCAGAACACCCCCATCGGCGACG
GCCCCGTGCTGCTGCCCGACAACCACTACCTGAGCTACCAGTCCGCCCTGAGCAAAGACCCCAACGAGAA
GCGCGATCACATGGTCCTGCTGGAGTTCGTGACCGCCGCCGGGATCACTCTCGGCATGGACGAGCTGTAC
AAGTCGAATTCGGGCCCCCCCTGCCCCGCCGCCGCCCATATGGTTGCGCTTTCGCTGAAGATTAGCATTG
GGAATGTGGTGAAGACGATGCAATTTGAGCCATCTACCATGGTGTACGACGCCTGCCGCATGATTCGTGA
GCGGATCCCAGAGGCCCTGGCTGGCCCTCCCAACGACTTTGGGCTCTTTCTGTCAGATGATGACCCCAAA
AAAGGCATCTGGCTAGAGGCTGGGAAAGCTTTGGACTACTACATGCTCCGAAATGGGGACACCATGGAGT
ACAGAAAAAAGCAGAGACCCCTGAAGATCCGGATGTTAGACGGAACGGTGAAGACTATCATGGTGGATGA
CTCCAAGACCGTCACAGACATGCTCATGACCATTTGTGCCCGAATTGGTATCACCAACCATGATGAGTAT
TCACTGGTTCGAGAGCTGATGGAAGAAAAGAAAGATGAGGGGACAGGGACCCTGAGAAAAGACAAGACCC
TACTGCGAGATGAAAAGAAGATGGAGAAGCTAAAGCAGAAGTTGCACACAGACGATGAGTTGAACTGGCT
GGACCATGGGCGGACACTGAGGGAACAGGGAGTGGAAGAGCATGAGACGTTGCTGCTGCGGAGAAAGTTC
TTCTACTCAGACCAGAATGTGGATTCCCGAGACCCTGTACAGCTGAACCTTCTCTATGTGCAGGCACGAG
ATGACATCCTGAATGGCTCCCATCCTGTCTCCTTTGACAAGGCCTGTGAATTTGCAGGCTTCCAGTGCCA
GATCCAGTTTGGACCTCACAATGAACAGAAGCACAAGGCTGGCTTCCTTGACCTGAAGGACTTCCTGCCC
AAGGAGTATGTGAAGCAGAAGGGAGAGCGTAAGATCTTTCAGGCACACAAGAATTGTGGGCAGATGAGTG
AAATTGAGGCCAAGGTACGCTACGTGAAGCTGGCCCGTTCCCTCAAGACTTACGGTGTCTCCTTCTTCCT
AGTCAAGGAAAAGATGAAGGGGAAGAATAAACTGGTGCCCAGGCTGTTGGGCATCACTAAGGAGTGTGTG
ATGCGTGTGGATGAGAAGACCAAGGAGGTGATTCAGGAATGGAGCCTCACCAACATCAAACGCTGGGCTG
CCTCTCCCAAGAGCTTTACTCTGGACTTTGGAGACTATCAGGATGGCTACTACTCAGTACAGACGACAGA
AGGCGAGCAGATCGCACAGCTCATTGCTGGCTACATAGATATCATCCTTTAGCTCGAGGATCCGGCTGCT
AACAAAGCCCGAAAGGAAGCTGAGTTGGCTGCTGCCACCGCTGAGCAATAACTAGCATAACCCCTTGGGG
CCTCTAAACGGGTCTTGAGGGGTTTTTTGCTGAAAGGAGGAACTATATCCGGATATCCCGCAAGAGGCCC
GGCAGTACCGGCATAACCAAGCCTATGCCTACAGCATCCAGGGTGACGGTGCCGAGGATGACGATGAGCG
CATTGTTAGATTTCATACACGGTGCCTGACTGCGTTAGCAATTTAACTGTGATAAACTACCGCATTAAAG
CTTATCGATGATAAGCTGTCAAACATGAGAA
