Features (pLannotate 1.2.2; 22 found; start..end, strand, type, name):
    104..208     +  promoter       AmpR promoter: bla
    209..1069    +  CDS            AmpR: β-lactamase; bla; confers resistance to ampicillin, carbenicillin, and related antibiotics
   1240..1828    +  rep_origin     ori: high-copy-number ColE1/pMB1/pBR322/pUC origin of replication
   2014..2153    -  misc_feature   bom: basis of mobility region from pBR322
   2255..2446    -  CDS            rop: Rop protein, which maintains plasmids at low copy number; rop
   2463..2843    +  CDS            YPB1_ECOLX: Protein predicted: Swiss-Prot protein existence level 4. From Escherichia coli.
   3085..3709    -  CDS            TcR (fragment): tetracycline efflux protein; tet; confers resistance to tetracycline
   3724..3745    -  protein_bind   CAP binding site: CAP binding activates transcription in the presence of cAMP. E. coli catabolite activator protein
   3758..4840    -  CDS            lacI: lac repressor; lacI; The lac repressor binds to the lac operator to inhibit transcription in E. coli. This inhibition can be relieved by adding lactose or isopropyl-β-D-thiogalactopyranoside (IPTG).
   4841..4918    -  promoter       lacI promoter: lacI
   4926..5205    -  CDS            TcR (fragment): tetracycline efflux protein; tet; confers resistance to tetracycline
   5227..5245    +  promoter       T7 promoter: promoter for bacteriophage T7 RNA polymerase
   5246..5270    +  protein_bind   lac operator: The lac repressor binds to the lac operator to inhibit transcription in E. coli. This inhibition can be relieved by adding lactose or isopropyl-β-D-thiogalactopyranoside (IPTG). lac repressor encoded by lacI
   5285..5307    +  RBS            RBS: efficient ribosome binding site from bacteriophage T7 gene 10 (Olins and Rangwala, 1989)
   5326..5342    +  CDS            capTEV™ (fragment): composite tag for in vivo biotinylation, TEV protease cleavage, and 6xHis tagging
   5353..5370    +  CDS            thrombin site: thrombin recognition and cleavage site
   5374..6090    +  CDS            EYFP: EYFP is a basic (constitutively fluorescent) green/yellow fluorescent protein published in 1996, derived from Aequorea victoria. It is reported to be a very rapidly-maturing weak dimer with high acid sensitivity.
   6127..7326    +  CDS            Tln1 (fragment): TLN1_MOUSE - Also known as Tln. Experimental evidence at protein level: Swiss-Prot protein existence level 1. Probably involved in connections of major cytoskeletal structures to the plasma membrane. High molecular weight cytoskeletal protein concentrated at regions of cell-substratum contact and, in lymphocytes, at cell-cell contacts. From Mus musculus (Mouse).
   7342..7391    +  CDS            SET1 (fragment): solubility-enhancement tag derived from T7 phage gene 10B
   7399..7446    +  terminator     T7 terminator: transcription terminator for bacteriophage T7 RNA polymerase
   7469..7573    -  CDS            TcR (fragment): tetracycline efflux protein; tet; confers resistance to tetracycline
   7621..7649    -  promoter       tet promoter: E. coli promoter for tetracycline efflux protein gene
>Addgene plasmid #110565 | EYFP-Talin1-FERM | addgene full sequence | sequence record 213906 | Addgene NGS Result
TTCTTGAAGACGAAAGGGCCTCGTGATACGCCTATTTTTATAGGTTAATGTCATGATAATAATGGTTTCT
TAGACGTCAGGTGGCACTTTTCGGGGAAATGTGCGCGGAACCCCTATTTGTTTATTTTTCTAAATACATT
CAAATATGTATCCGCTCATGAGACAATAACCCTGATAAATGCTTCAATAATATTGAAAAAGGAAGAGTAT
GAGTATTCAACATTTCCGTGTCGCCCTTATTCCCTTTTTTGCGGCATTTTGCCTTCCTGTTTTTGCTCAC
CCAGAAACGCTGGTGAAAGTAAAAGATGCTGAAGATCAGTTGGGTGCACGAGTGGGTTACATCGAACTGG
ATCTCAACAGCGGTAAGATCCTTGAGAGTTTTCGCCCCGAAGAACGTTTTCCAATGATGAGCACTTTTAA
AGTTCTGCTATGTGGCGCGGTATTATCCCGTGTTGACGCCGGGCAAGAGCAACTCGGTCGCCGCATACAC
TATTCTCAGAATGACTTGGTTGAGTACTCACCAGTCACAGAAAAGCATCTTACGGATGGCATGACAGTAA
GAGAATTATGCAGTGCTGCCATAACCATGAGTGATAACACTGCGGCCAACTTACTTCTGACAACGATCGG
AGGACCGAAGGAGCTAACCGCTTTTTTGCACAACATGGGGGATCATGTAACTCGCCTTGATCGTTGGGAA
CCGGAGCTGAATGAAGCCATACCAAACGACGAGCGTGACACCACGATGCCTGCAGCAATGGCAACAACGT
TGCGCAAACTATTAACTGGCGAACTACTTACTCTAGCTTCCCGGCAACAATTAATAGACTGGATGGAGGC
GGATAAAGTTGCAGGACCACTTCTGCGCTCGGCCCTTCCGGCTGGCTGGTTTATTGCTGATAAATCTGGA
GCCGGTGAGCGTGGGTCTCGCGGTATCATTGCAGCACTGGGGCCAGATGGTAAGCCCTCCCGTATCGTAG
TTATCTACACGACGGGGAGTCAGGCAACTATGGATGAACGAAATAGACAGATCGCTGAGATAGGTGCCTC
ACTGATTAAGCATTGGTAACTGTCAGACCAAGTTTACTCATATATACTTTAGATTGATTTAAAACTTCAT
TTTTAATTTAAAAGGATCTAGGTGAAGATCCTTTTTGATAATCTCATGACCAAAATCCCTTAACGTGAGT
TTTCGTTCCACTGAGCGTCAGACCCCGTAGAAAAGATCAAAGGATCTTCTTGAGATCCTTTTTTTCTGCG
CGTAATCTGCTGCTTGCAAACAAAAAAACCACCGCTACCAGCGGTGGTTTGTTTGCCGGATCAAGAGCTA
CCAACTCTTTTTCCGAAGGTAACTGGCTTCAGCAGAGCGCAGATACCAAATACTGTCCTTCTAGTGTAGC
CGTAGTTAGGCCACCACTTCAAGAACTCTGTAGCACCGCCTACATACCTCGCTCTGCTAATCCTGTTACC
AGTGGCTGCTGCCAGTGGCGATAAGTCGTGTCTTACCGGGTTGGACTCAAGACGATAGTTACCGGATAAG
GCGCAGCGGTCGGGCTGAACGGGGGGTTCGTGCACACAGCCCAGCTTGGAGCGAACGACCTACACCGAAC
TGAGATACCTACAGCGTGAGCTATGAGAAAGCGCCACGCTTCCCGAAGGGAGAAAGGCGGACAGGTATCC
GGTAAGCGGCAGGGTCGGAACAGGAGAGCGCACGAGGGAGCTTCCAGGGGGAAACGCCTGGTATCTTTAT
AGTCCTGTCGGGTTTCGCCACCTCTGACTTGAGCGTCGATTTTTGTGATGCTCGTCAGGGGGGCGGAGCC
TATGGAAAAACGCCAGCAACGCGGCCTTTTTACGGTTCCTGGCCTTTTGCTGGCCTTTTGCTCACATGTT
CTTTCCTGCGTTATCCCCTGATTCTGTGGATAACCGTATTACCGCCTTTGAGTGAGCTGATACCGCTCGC
CGCAGCCGAACGACCGAGCGCAGCGAGTCAGTGAGCGAGGAAGCGGAAGAGCGCCTGATGCGGTATTTTC
TCCTTACGCATCTGTGCGGTATTTCACACCGCAATGGTGCACTCTCAGTACAATCTGCTCTGATGCCGCA
TAGTTAAGCCAGTATACACTCCGCTATCGCTACGTGACTGGGTCATGGCTGCGCCCCGACACCCGCCAAC
ACCCGCTGACGCGCCCTGACGGGCTTGTCTGCTCCCGGCATCCGCTTACAGACAAGCTGTGACCGTCTCC
GGGAGCTGCATGTGTCAGAGGTTTTCACCGTCATCACCGAAACGCGCGAGGCAGCTGCGGTAAAGCTCAT
CAGCGTGGTCGTGAAGCGATTCACAGATGTCTGCCTGTTCATCCGCGTCCAGCTCGTTGAGTTTCTCCAG
AAGCGTTAATGTCTGGCTTCTGATAAAGCGGGCCATGTTAAGGGCGGTTTTTTCCTGTTTGGTCACTGAT
GCCTCCGTGTAAGGGGGATTTCTGTTCATGGGGGTAATGATACCGATGAAACGAGAGAGGATGCTCACGA
TACGGGTTACTGATGATGAACATGCCCGGTTACTGGAACGTTGTGAGGGTAAACAACTGGCGGTATGGAT
GCGGCGGGACCAGAGAAAAATCACTCAGGGTCAATGCCAGCGCTTCGTTAATACAGATGTAGGTGTTCCA
CAGGGTAGCCAGCAGCATCCTGCGATGCAGATCCGGAACATAATGGTGCAGGGCGCTGACTTCCGCGTTT
CCAGACTTTACGAAACACGGAAACCGAAGACCATTCATGTTGTTGCTCAGGTCGCAGACGTTTTGCAGCA
GCAGTCGCTTCACGTTCGCTCGCGTATCGGTGATTCATTCTGCTAACCAGTAAGGCAACCCCGCCAGCCT
AGCCGGGTCCTCAACGACAGGAGCACGATCATGCGCACCCGTGGCCAGGACCCAACGCTGCCCGAGATGC
GCCGCGTGCGGCTGCTGGAGATGGCGGACGCGATGGATATGTTCTGCCAAGGGTTGGTTTGCGCATTCAC
AGTTCTCCGCAAGAATTGATTGGCTCCAATTCTTGGAGTGGTGAATCCGTTAGCGAGGTGCCGCCGGCTT
CCATTCAGGTCGAGGTGGCCCGGCTCCATGCACCGCGACGCAACGCGGGGAGGCAGACAAGGTATAGGGC
GGCGCCTACAATCCATGCCAACCCGTTCCATGTGCTCGCCGAGGCGGCATAAATCGCCGTGACGATCAGC
GGTCCAATGATCGAAGTTAGGCTGGTAAGAGCCGCGAGCGATCCTTGAAGCTGTCCCTGATGGTCGTCAT
CTACCTGCCTGGACAGCATGGCCTGCAACGCGGGCATCCCGATGCCGCCGGAAGCGAGAAGAATCATAAT
GGGGAAGGCCATCCAGCCTCGCGTCGCGAACGCCAGCAAGACGTAGCCCAGCGCGTCGGCCGCCATGCCG
GCGATAATGGCCTGCTTCTCGCCGAAACGTTTGGTGGCGGGACCAGTGACGAAGGCTTGAGCGAGGGCGT
GCAAGATTCCGAATACCGCAAGCGACAGGCCGATCATCGTCGCGCTCCAGCGAAAGCGGTCCTCGCCGAA
AATGACCCAGAGCGCTGCCGGCACCTGTCCTACGAGTTGCATGATAAAGAAGACAGTCATAAGTGCGGCG
ACGATAGTCATGCCCCGCGCCCACCGGAAGGAGCTGACTGGGTTGAAGGCTCTCAAGGGCATCGGTCGAG
ATCCCGGTGCCTAATGAGTGAGCTAACTTACATTAATTGCGTTGCGCTCACTGCCCGCTTTCCAGTCGGG
AAACCTGTCGTGCCAGCTGCATTAATGAATCGGCCAACGCGCGGGGAGAGGCGGTTTGCGTATTGGGCGC
CAGGGTGGTTTTTCTTTTCACCAGTGAGACGGGCAACAGCTGATTGCCCTTCACCGCCTGGCCCTGAGAG
AGTTGCAGCAAGCGGTCCACGCTGGTTTGCCCCAGCAGGCGAAAATCCTGTTTGATGGTGGTTAACGGCG
GGATATAACATGAGCTGTCTTCGGTATCGTCGTATCCCACTACCGAGATATCCGCACCAACGCGCAGCCC
GGACTCGGTAATGGCGCGCATTGCGCCCAGCGCCATCTGATCGTTGGCAACCAGCATCGCAGTGGGAACG
ATGCCCTCATTCAGCATTTGCATGGTTTGTTGAAAACCGGACATGGCACTCCAGTCGCCTTCCCGTTCCG
CTATCGGCTGAATTTGATTGCGAGTGAGATATTTATGCCAGCCAGCCAGACGCAGACGCGCCGAGACAGA
ACTTAATGGGCCCGCTAACAGCGCGATTTGCTGGTGACCCAATGCGACCAGATGCTCCACGCCCAGTCGC
GTACCGTCTTCATGGGAGAAAATAATACTGTTGATGGGTGTCTGGTCAGAGACATCAAGAAATAACGCCG
GAACATTAGTGCAGGCAGCTTCCACAGCAATGGCATCCTGGTCATCCAGCGGATAGTTAATGATCAGCCC
ACTGACGCGTTGCGCGAGAAGATTGTGCACCGCCGCTTTACAGGCTTCGACGCCGCTTCGTTCTACCATC
GACACCACCACGCTGGCACCCAGTTGATCGGCGCGAGATTTAATCGCCGCGACAATTTGCGACGGCGCGT
GCAGGGCCAGACTGGAGGTGGCAACGCCAATCAGCAACGACTGTTTGCCCGCCAGTTGTTGTGCCACGCG
GTTGGGAATGTAATTCAGCTCCGCCATCGCCGCTTCCACTTTTTCCCGCGTTTTCGCAGAAACGTGGCTG
GCCTGGTTCACCACGCGGGAAACGGTCTGATAAGAGACACCGGCATACTCTGCGACATCGTATAACGTTA
CTGGTTTCACATTCACCACCCTGAATTGACTCTCTTCCGGGCGCTATCATGCCATACCGCGAAAGGTTTT
GCGCCATTCGATGGTGTCCGGGATCTCGACGCTCTCCCTTATGCGACTCCTGCATTAGGAAGCAGCCCAG
TAGTAGGTTGAGGCCGTTGAGCACCGCCGCCGCAAGGAATGGTGCATGCAAGGAGATGGCGCCCAACAGT
CCCCCGGCCACGGGGCCTGCCACCATACCCACGCCGAAACAAGCGCTCATGAGCCCGAAGTGGCGAGCCC
GATCTTCCCCATCGGTGATGTCGGCGATATAGGCGCCAGCAACCGCACCTGTGGCGCCGGTGATGCCGGC
CACGATGCGTCCGGCGTAGAGGATCGTGATCTCGATCCCGCGAAATTAATACGACTCACTATAGGGGAAT
TGTGAGCGGATAACAATTCCCCTCTAGAAATAATTTTGTTTAACTTTAAGAAGGAGATATACCATGGGCA
GCAGCCATCATCATCATCATCACAGCAGCGGCCTGGTGCCGCGCGGCAGCCATATGGTGAGCAAGGGCGA
GGAGCTGTTCACCGGGGTGGTGCCCATCCTGGTCGAGCTGGACGGCGACGTAAACGGCCACAAGTTCAGC
GTGTCCGGCGAGGGCGAGGGCGATGCCACCTACGGCAAGCTGACCCTGAAGTTCATCTGCACCACCGGCA
AGCTGCCCGTGCCCTGGCCCACCCTCGTGACCACCTTCGGCTACGGCCTGCAGTGCTTCGCCCGCTACCC
CGACCACATGAAGCAGCACGACTTCTTCAAGTCCGCCATGCCCGAAGGCTACGTCCAGGAGCGCACCATC
TTCTTCAAGGACGACGGCAACTACAAGACCCGCGCCGAGGTGAAGTTCGAGGGCGACACCCTGGTGAACC
GCATCGAGCTGAAGGGCATCGACTTCAAGGAGGACGGCAACATCCTGGGGCACAAGCTGGAGTACAACTA
CAACAGCCACAACGTCTATATCATGGCCGACAAGCAGAAGAACGGCATCAAGGTGAACTTCAAGATCCGC
CACAACATCGAGGACGGCAGCGTGCAGCTCGCCGACCACTACCAGCAGAACACCCCCATCGGCGACGGCC
CCGTGCTGCTGCCCGACAACCACTACCTGAGCTACCAGTCCGCCCTGAGCAAAGACCCCAACGAGAAGCG
CGATCACATGGTCCTGCTGGAGTTCGTGACCGCCGCCGGGATCACTCTCGGCATGGACGAGCTGTACAAG
TCGAATTCCGGCCCCCCCTGCCCCGCCGCCGCCCATATGGTTGCGCTTTCGCTGAAGATTAGCATTGGGA
ATGTGGTGAAGACGATGCAATTTGAGCCATCTACCATGGTGTACGACGCCTGCCGCATGATTCGTGAGCG
GATCCCAGAGGCCCTGGCTGGCCCTCCCAACGACTTTGGGCTCTTTCTGTCAGATGATGACCCCAAAAAA
GGCATCTGGCTAGAGGCTGGGAAAGCTTTGGACTACTACATGCTCCGAAATGGGGACACCATGGAGTACA
GAAAAAAGCAGAGACCCCTGAAGATCCGGATGTTAGACGGAACGGTGAAGACTATCATGGTGGATGACTC
CAAGACCGTCACAGACATGCTCATGACCATTTGTGCCCGAATTGGTATCACCAACCATGATGAGTATTCA
CTGGTTCGAGAGCTGATGGAAGAAAAGAAAGATGAGGGGACAGGGACCCTGAGAAAAGACAAGACCCTAC
TGCGAGATGAAAAGAAGATGGAGAAGCTAAAGCAGAAGTTGCACACAGACGATGAGTTGAACTGGCTGGA
CCATGGGCGGACACTGAGGGAACAGGGAGTGGAAGAGCATGAGACGTTGCTGCTGCGGAGAAAGTTCTTC
TACTCAGACCAGAATGTGGATTCCCGAGACCCTGTACAGCTGAACCTTCTCTATGTGCAGGCACGAGATG
ACATCCTGAATGGCTCCCATCCTGTCTCCTTTGACAAGGCCTGTGAATTTGCAGGCTTCCAGTGCCAGAT
CCAGTTTGGACCTCACAATGAACAGAAGCACAAGGCTGGCTTCCTTGACCTGAAGGACTTCCTGCCCAAG
GAGTATGTGAAGCAGAAGGGAGAGCGTAAGATCTTTCAGGCACACAAGAATTGTGGGCAGATGAGTGAAA
TTGAGGCCAAGGTACGCTACGTGAAGCTGGCCCGTTCCCTCAAGACTTACGGTGTCTCCTTCTTCCTAGT
CAAGGAAAAGATGAAGGGGAAGAATAAACTGGTGCCCAGGCTGTTGGGCATCACTAAGGAGTGTGTGATG
CGTGTGGATGAGAAGACCAAGGAGGTGATTCAGGAATGGAGCCTCACCAACATCAAACGCTGGGCTGCCT
CTCCCAAGAGCTTTACTCTGGACTTTGGAGACTATCAGGATGGCTACTACTCAGTACAGACGACAGAAGG
CGAGCAGATCGCACAGCTCATTGCTGGCTACATAGATATCATCCTTTAGCTCGAGGATCCGGCTGCTAAC
AAAGCCCGAAAGGAAGCTGAGTTGGCTGCTGCCACCGCTGAGCAATAACTAGCATAACCCCTTGGGGCCT
CTAAACGGGTCTTGAGGGGTTTTTTGCTGAAAGGAGGAACTATATCCGGATATCCCGCAAGAGGCCCGGC
AGTACCGGCATAACCAAGCCTATGCCTACAGCATCCAGGGTGACGGTGCCGAGGATGACGATGAGCGCAT
TGTTAGATTTCATACACGGTGCCTGACTGCGTTAGCAATTTAACTGTGATAAACTACCGCATTAAAGCTT
ATCGATGATAAGCTGTCAAACATGAGAA
