>Addgene plasmid #110565 | EYFP-Talin1-FERM | depositor partial sequence | sequence record 207966 | His tag and thrombin site in frame with EYFP and talin FERM residues 1 to 400
ATGGTGAGCAAGGGCGAGGAGCTGTTCACCGGGGTGGTGCCCATCCTGGTCGAGCTGGACGGCGACGTAA
ACGGCCACAAGTTCAGCGTGTCCGGCGAGGGCGAGGGCGATGCCACCTACGGCAAGCTGACCCTGAAGTT
CATCTGCACCACCGGCAAGCTGCCCGTGCCCTGGCCCACCCTCGTGACCACCTTCGGCTACGGCCTGCAG
TGCTTCGCCCGCTACCCCGACCACATGAAGCAGCACGACTTCTTCAAGTCCGCCATGCCCGAAGGCTACG
TCCAGGAGCGCACCATCTTCTTCAAGGACGACGGCAACTACAAGACCCGCGCCGAGGTGAAGTTCGAGGG
CGACACCCTGGTGAACCGCATCGAGCTGAAGGGCATCGACTTCAAGGAGGACGGCAACATCCTGGGGCAC
AAGCTGGAGTACAACTACAACAGCCACAACGTCTATATCATGGCCGACAAGCAGAAGAACGGCATCAAGG
TGAACTTCAAGATCCGCCACAACATCGAGGACGGCAGCGTGCAGCTCGCCGACCACTACCAGCAGAACAC
CCCCATCGGCGACGGCCCCGTGCTGCTGCCCGACAACCACTACCTGAGCTACCAGTCCGCCCTGAGCAAA
GACCCCAACGAGAAGCGCGATCACATGGTCCTGCTGGAGTTCGTGACCGCCGCCGGGATCACTCTCGGCA
TGGACGAGCTGTACAAGTCGAATTCGGGCCCCCCCTGCCCCGCCGCCGCCCATATGGTTGCGCTTTCGCT
GAAGATTAGCATTGGGAATGTGGTGAAGACGATGCAATTTGAGCCATCTACCATGGTGTACGACGCCTGC
CGCATGATTCGTGAGCGGATCCCAGAGGCCCTGGCTGGCCCTCCCAACGACTTTGGGCTCTTTCTGTCAG
ATGATGACCCCAAAAAAGGCATCTGGCTAGAGGCTGGGAAAGCTTTGGACTACTACATGCTCCGAAATGG
GGACACCATGGAGTACAGAAAAAAGCAGAGACCCCTGAAGATCCGGATGTTAGACGGAACGGTGAAGACT
ATCATGGTGGATGACTCCAAGACCGTCACAGACATGCTCATGACCATTTGTGCCCGAATTGGTATCACCA
ACCATGATGAGTATTCACTGGTTCGAGAGCTGATGGAAGAAAAGAAAGATGAGGGGACAGGGACCCTGAG
AAAAGACAAGACCCTACTGCGAGATGAAAAGAAGATGGAGAAGCTAAAGCAGAAGTTGCACACAGACGAT
GAGTTGAACTGGCTGGACCATGGGCGGACACTGAGGGAACAGGGAGTGGAAGAGCATGAGACGTTGCTGC
TGCGGAGAAAGTTCTTCTACTCAGACCAGAATGTGGATTCCCGAGACCCTGTACAGCTGAACCTTCTCTA
TGTGCAGGCACGAGATGACATCCTGAATGGCTCCCATCCTGTCTCCTTTGACAAGGCCTGTGAATTTGCA
GGCTTCCAGTGCCAGATCCAGTTTGGACCTCACAATGAACAGAAGCACAAGGCTGGCTTCCTTGACCTGA
AGGACTTCCTGCCCAAGGAGTATGTGAAGCAGAAGGGAGAGCGTAAGATCTTTCAGGCACACAAGAATTG
TGGGCAGATGAGTGAAATTGAGGCCAAGGTACGCTACGTGAAGCTGGCCCGTTCCCTCAAGACTTACGGT
GTCTCCTTCTTCCTAGTCAAGGAAAAGATGAAGGGGAAGAATAAACTGGTGCCCAGGCTGTTGGGCATCA
CTAAGGAGTGTGTGATGCGTGTGGATGAGAAGACCAAGGAGGTGATTCAGGAATGGAGCCTCACCAACAT
CAAACGCTGGGCTGCCTCTCCCAAGAGCTTTACTCTGGACTTTGGAGACTATCAGGATGGCTACTACTCA
GTACAGACGACAGAAGGCGAGCAGATCGCACAGCTCATTGCTGGCTACATAGATATCATCCTT
